Addgene plasmid #247421: cwby0071
Purpose: GGA cloning AGGA-promoter-ccdb-TTCC-GS-C6-71-9-1-SNAC-6xhis
Depositing lab: David Baker. Depositing organization: University of Washington. Publication: Accelerating protein design by scaling experimental characterization. Qian J, Milles LF, Wicky BIM, Ragotte RJ, Motmaen A, Borst AJ, Skotheim R, Ols S, Coventry B, Li X, Kibler RD, Goreshnik I, Exposit M, Lore K, Stewart L, Baker D. Nat Commun. 2026 Aug 20;17(1):9945. doi: 10.1038/s41467-026-76740-9. PubMed 42754580.
Backbone
  Vector backbone: pET29
  Vector type: Bacterial Expression
Growth in bacteria
  Bacterial resistance: Kanamycin, 50 μg/mL
  Growth temperature: 37°C
  Growth strain: NEB Stable
  Copy number: Unknown
Gene/Insert
  Gene/Insert name: ccdb
  Species: Synthetic
  Promoter: T7
  Cloning method: Golden Gate
Terms and licenses: Academic/Nonprofit Terms; Industry Terms: Not Available to Industry
Depositor comments: Please visit https://doi.org/10.1101/2025.08.05.668824 for bioRxiv preprint.
How to cite: cwby0071 was a gift from David Baker (Addgene plasmid # 247421 ; http://n2t.net/addgene:247421 ; RRID:Addgene_247421)
