[The description below was written by a language model from this plasmid's Addgene catalogue record and pLannotate feature annotations shown in this document.]
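Description:
cwby0071 is a Golden Gate destination (entry) vector built on the pET29 bacterial expression backbone, intended for cloning designed protein sequences in E. coli. It is selected with kanamycin through the aph(3')-Ia KanR gene and replicates from a ColE1/pMB1-type origin accompanied by the pBR322 bom region and the rop gene, which moderates copy number. An f1 origin is also present, along with residual tetracycline-resistance fragments that are backbone remnants rather than functional markers.

The expression unit follows the usual pET layout: a T7 promoter with an adjacent lac operator and the T7 gene 10 ribosome binding site, closed by a T7 terminator, with a plasmid-borne lacI gene supplying repressor so that expression is IPTG-inducible in strains providing T7 RNA polymerase. Downstream of the RBS sits a ccdB toxin cassette, preceded by a short ccdA fragment, which serves as a counter-selectable dropout. According to the stated purpose, the cassette is flanked by AGGA and TTCC Golden Gate overhangs, so that assembly replaces ccdB with the incoming gene, and ccdB-sensitive cells that retain the uncut parent vector are killed.

An insert joined at the TTCC junction is fused in frame to a C-terminal module described as a GS linker, an element named C6-71-9-1, a SNAC tag (a sequence permitting chemical cleavage) and a 6xHis tag for affinity purification. The record does not explain what C6-71-9-1 is, and the roughly 650 nt between ccdB and the His tag are unannotated. The His tag appears in the feature table as a partial 9xHis match. The associated publication concerns scaling up experimental characterization of designed proteins, consistent with use in high-throughput cloning.
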