Features (pLannotate 1.2.2; 20 found; start..end, strand, type, name):
    264..282     +  promoter       T7 promoter: promoter for bacteriophage T7 RNA polymerase
    283..307     +  protein_bind   lac operator: The lac repressor binds to the lac operator to inhibit transcription in E. coli. This inhibition can be relieved by adding lactose or isopropyl-β-D-thiogalactopyranoside (IPTG). lac repressor encoded by lacI
    322..344     +  RBS            RBS: efficient ribosome binding site from bacteriophage T7 gene 10 (Olins and Rangwala, 1989)
    367..438     +  CDS            ccdA (fragment): CCDA_ECO57 - Also known as H, letA. Experimental evidence at protein level: Swiss-Prot protein existence level 1. Antitoxin component of a type II toxin-antitoxin (TA) system which inhibits the post-segregational killing (PSK) of plasmid-free cells, also referred to as a plasmid addiction system. Binds to and blocks the activity of CcdB; will also remove bound CcdB protein from the CcdB-GyrA complex by forming a CcdA-CcdB complex, a process termed rejuvenation. Functions as a transcriptional corepressor for the ccdAB operon, repression also requires CcdB (By similarity). From Escherichia coli
    472..774     +  CDS            ccdB: CCDB_ECOLI - Also known as G, letB, letD. Experimental evidence at protein level: Swiss-Prot protein existence level 1. Toxic component of a type II toxin-antitoxin (TA) system, functioning in plasmid maintainence. Responsible for the post- segregational killing (PSK) of plasmid-free cells, also referred to as a plasmid addiction system. Half-life of over 2 hours. Cell killing by CcdB is accompanied by filamentation, defects in chromosome and plasmid segregation, defects in cell division, formation of anucleate cells, decreased DNA synthesis and plasmid loss. Interferes with the activity of DN
   1426..1444    +  CDS            9xHis (fragment): 9xHis affinity tag
   1457..1506    +  CDS            SET1 (fragment): solubility-enhancement tag derived from T7 phage gene 10B
   1514..1561    +  terminator     T7 terminator: transcription terminator for bacteriophage T7 RNA polymerase
   1598..2026    +  rep_origin     f1 ori (sequence partly withheld): f1 bacteriophage origin of replication; arrow indicates direction of (+) strand synthesis
   2079..2136    +  promoter       AmpR promoter (fragment): bla
   2145..2960    -  CDS            KanR: aminoglycoside phosphotransferase; aph(3')-Ia; confers resistance to kanamycin in bacteria or G418 (Geneticin®) in eukaryotes
   3082..3670    +  rep_origin     ori: high-copy-number ColE1/pMB1/pBR322/pUC origin of replication
   3856..3995    -  misc_feature   bom: basis of mobility region from pBR322
   4097..4288    -  CDS            rop: Rop protein, which maintains plasmids at low copy number; rop
   4305..4685    +  CDS            YPB1_ECOLX: Protein predicted: Swiss-Prot protein existence level 4. From Escherichia coli.
   4757..5048    -  CDS            TcR (fragment): tetracycline efflux protein; tet; confers resistance to tetracycline
   5063..5084    -  protein_bind   CAP binding site: CAP binding activates transcription in the presence of cAMP. E. coli catabolite activator protein
   5097..6179    -  CDS            lacI: lac repressor; lacI; The lac repressor binds to the lac operator to inhibit transcription in E. coli. This inhibition can be relieved by adding lactose or isopropyl-β-D-thiogalactopyranoside (IPTG).
   6180..6257    -  promoter       lacI promoter: lacI
   6265..238     -  CDS            TcR (fragment) (across the origin): tetracycline efflux protein; tet; confers resistance to tetracycline
>Addgene plasmid #247421 | cwby0071 | addgene full sequence | sequence record 496899 | Addgene NGS Result
CAGTAGTAGGTTGAGGCCGTTGAGCACCGCCGCCGCAAGGAATGGTGCATGCAAGGAGATGGCGCCCAAC
AGTCCCCCGGCCACGGGGCCTGCCACCATACCCACGCCGAAACAAGCGCTCATGAGCCCGAAGTGGCGAG
CCCGATCTTCCCCATCGGTGATGTCGGCGATATAGGCGCCAGCAACCGCACCTGTGGCGCCGGTGATGCC
GGCCACGATGCGTCCGGCGTAGAGGATCGAGATCGATCTCGATCCCGCGAAATTAATACGACTCACTATA
GGGGAATTGTGAGCGGATAACAATTCCCCTCTAGAAATAATTTTGTTTAACTTTAAGAAGGAGATATACA
TATGTCAGGAGGAGACCGAAAGCGTATTACAGTGACAGTTGACAGCGACAGCTATCAGTTGCTCAAGGCA
TATATGATGTCAATATCTCCGGTCTGGTATGCACAACCAAGAATGAAGCCCATGCAGTTTAAGGTTTACA
CCTATAAAAGAGAGAGCCGTTATCGTCTGTTTGTGGATGTACAGAGTGATATTATTGACACGCCCGGGCG
ACGGATGGTGATCCCCCTGGCCAGTGCACGTCTGCTGTCAGATAAAGTCTCCCGTGAACTTTACCCGGTG
GTGCATATCGGGGATGAAAGCTGGCGCATGATGACCACCGATATGGCCAGTGTGCCGGTTTCCGTTATCG
GGGAAGAAGTGGCTGATCTCAGCCACCGCGAAAATGACATCAAAAACGCCATTAACCTGATGTTCTGGGG
AATATGAACGGTCTCGTTCCGGTCCGGAAGAAATTCTGGAACGCGCCAAAGAAAGCCTGGAACGTGCGAA
AGAAGCCTTCGAACGCGGCGATGAAGAAGAATTTCGCAAAGCGGCGGAAAAGGCGCTGGAACTGGCGAAA
CGTCTGGTTGAACAGGCGAAGAAAGAAGGCGATCCGGAACTGGTGTTTGAAGCAGCGCGTGTGGCACTGT
GGGTTGCGTGGTTAGCGGCATGGTTTGGCGATAAAGAAGTGTTTAAGAAAGCGGCCGAATCCGCGCTGGA
AGTCGCGAAACGCCTGGTGGAAGTGGCAAAAGAAGAGGGCGACCCGGAACTGGTGCTGAAAGCAGCGTTC
GTGGCGCTGTTGGTTGCGATTATGGCGGTGATTCTGGGCGACAAAGAAGTTTTCAAGAAAGCCGCGGAAA
GCGCCCTGGAAGTTGCCAAACGCTTAGTGGAAATTGCGGCGCGTGAAGGTGATCCGGAACTGGTCGAAGA
AGCGGCGAAAGTGGCGGAACTGGTGCGCGAATTAGCGAAACTGATGGGTGATGAAGAAGTCTACGAAAAG
GCGCGCGAAACCGCGCGCGAAGTGCGCCTGTTTCTGCTGTTTGTTCGCATTTGGGAAGGCGGCGGCGGAT
CAGGCAGCCATCATTGGGGCAGCACCCACCACCACCACCACCACTAATGAGATCCGGCTGCTAACAAAGC
CCGAAAGGAAGCTGAGTTGGCTGCTGCCACCGCTGAGCAATAACTAGCATAACCCCTTGGGGCCTCTAAA
CGGGTCTTGAGGGGTTTTTTGCTGAAAGGAGGAACTATATCCGGATTGGCGAATGGG
[124 nt withheld, positions 1598-1721]
C
[91 nt withheld, positions 1723-1813]
A
[49 nt withheld, positions 1815-1863]
CCTTTGACGTTGGAGTCCACGTTCTTT
[37 nt withheld, positions 1891-1927]
ACCCTATCTCGGTCTATTCTTTTGATTTATAAGGGATTTTGCCGATTTCGGCCTATTGGTTAAAAAATGA
GCTGATTTAACAAAAATTTAACGCGAATTTTAACAAAATATTAACGCTTACAATTTAGGTGGCACTTTTC
GGGGAAATGTGCGCGGAACCCCTATTTGTTTATTTTTCTAAATACATTCAAATATGTATCCGCTCATGAA
TTAATTCTTAGAAAAACTCATCGAGCATCAAATGAAACTGCAATTTATTCATATCAGGATTATCAATACC
ATATTTTTGAAAAAGCCGTTTCTGTAATGAAGGAGAAAACTCACCGAGGCAGTTCCATAGGATGGCAAGA
TCCTGGTATCGGTCTGCGATTCCGACTCGTCCAACATCAATACAACCTATTAATTTCCCCTCGTCAAAAA
TAAGGTTATCAAGTGAGAAATCACCATGAGTGACGACTGAATCCGGTGAGAATGGCAAAAGTTTATGCAT
TTCTTTCCAGACTTGTTCAACAGGCCAGCCATTACGCTCGTCATCAAAATCACTCGCATCAACCAAACCG
TTATTCATTCGTGATTGCGCCTGAGCGAGACGAAATACGCGATCGCTGTTAAAAGGACAATTACAAACAG
GAATCGAATGCAACCGGCGCAGGAACACTGCCAGCGCATCAACAATATTTTCACCTGAATCAGGATATTC
TTCTAATACCTGGAATGCTGTTTTCCCGGGGATCGCAGTGGTGAGTAACCATGCATCATCAGGAGTACGG
ATAAAATGCTTGATGGTCGGAAGAGGCATAAATTCCGTCAGCCAGTTTAGTCTGACCATCTCATCTGTAA
CATCATTGGCAACGCTACCTTTGCCATGTTTCAGAAACAACTCTGGCGCATCGGGCTTCCCATACAATCG
ATAGATTGTCGCACCTGATTGCCCGACATTATCGCGAGCCCATTTATACCCATATAAATCAGCATCCATG
TTGGAATTTAATCGCGGCCTAGAGCAAGACGTTTCCCGTTGAATATGGCTCATAACACCCCTTGTATTAC
TGTTTATGTAAGCAGACAGTTTTATTGTTCATGACCAAAATCCCTTAACGTGAGTTTTCGTTCCACTGAG
CGTCAGACCCCGTAGAAAAGATCAAAGGATCTTCTTGAGATCCTTTTTTTCTGCGCGTAATCTGCTGCTT
GCAAACAAAAAAACCACCGCTACCAGCGGTGGTTTGTTTGCCGGATCAAGAGCTACCAACTCTTTTTCCG
AAGGTAACTGGCTTCAGCAGAGCGCAGATACCAAATACTGTCCTTCTAGTGTAGCCGTAGTTAGGCCACC
ACTTCAAGAACTCTGTAGCACCGCCTACATACCTCGCTCTGCTAATCCTGTTACCAGTGGCTGCTGCCAG
TGGCGATAAGTCGTGTCTTACCGGGTTGGACTCAAGACGATAGTTACCGGATAAGGCGCAGCGGTCGGGC
TGAACGGGGGGTTCGTGCACACAGCCCAGCTTGGAGCGAACGACCTACACCGAACTGAGATACCTACAGC
GTGAGCTATGAGAAAGCGCCACGCTTCCCGAAGGGAGAAAGGCGGACAGGTATCCGGTAAGCGGCAGGGT
CGGAACAGGAGAGCGCACGAGGGAGCTTCCAGGGGGAAACGCCTGGTATCTTTATAGTCCTGTCGGGTTT
CGCCACCTCTGACTTGAGCGTCGATTTTTGTGATGCTCGTCAGGGGGGCGGAGCCTATGGAAAAACGCCA
GCAACGCGGCCTTTTTACGGTTCCTGGCCTTTTGCTGGCCTTTTGCTCACATGTTCTTTCCTGCGTTATC
CCCTGATTCTGTGGATAACCGTATTACCGCCTTTGAGTGAGCTGATACCGCTCGCCGCAGCCGAACGACC
GAGCGCAGCGAGTCAGTGAGCGAGGAAGCGGAAGAGCGCCTGATGCGGTATTTTCTCCTTACGCATCTGT
GCGGTATTTCACACCGCAATGGTGCACTCTCAGTACAATCTGCTCTGATGCCGCATAGTTAAGCCAGTAT
ACACTCCGCTATCGCTACGTGACTGGGTCATGGCTGCGCCCCGACACCCGCCAACACCCGCTGACGCGCC
CTGACGGGCTTGTCTGCTCCCGGCATCCGCTTACAGACAAGCTGTGACCGTCTCCGGGAGCTGCATGTGT
CAGAGGTTTTCACCGTCATCACCGAAACGCGCGAGGCAGCTGCGGTAAAGCTCATCAGCGTGGTCGTGAA
GCGATTCACAGATGTCTGCCTGTTCATCCGCGTCCAGCTCGTTGAGTTTCTCCAGAAGCGTTAATGTCTG
GCTTCTGATAAAGCGGGCCATGTTAAGGGCGGTTTTTTCCTGTTTGGTCACTGATGCCTCCGTGTAAGGG
GGATTTCTGTTCATGGGGGTAATGATACCGATGAAACGAGAGAGGATGCTCACGATACGGGTTACTGATG
ATGAACATGCCCGGTTACTGGAACGTTGTGAGGGTAAACAACTGGCGGTATGGATGCGGCGGGACCAGAG
AAAAATCACTCAGGGTCAATGCCAGCGCTTCGTTAATACAGATGTAGGTGTTCCACAGGGTAGCCAGCAG
CATCCTGCGATGCAGATCCGGAACATAATGGTGCAGGGCGCTGACTTCCGCGTTTCCAGACTTTACGAAA
CACGGAAACCGAAGACCATTCATGTTGTTGCTCAGGTCGCAGACGTTTTGCAGCAGCAGTCGCTTCACGT
TCGCTCGCGTATCGGTGATTCATTCTGCTAACCAGTAAGGCAACCCCGCCAGCCTAGCCGGGTCCTCAAC
GACAGGAGCACGATCATGCGCACCCGTGGGGCCGCCATGCCGGCGATAATGGCCTGCTTCTCGCCGAAAC
GTTTGGTGGCGGGACCAGTGACGAAGGCTTGAGCGAGGGCGTGCAAGATTCCGAATACCGCAAGCGACAG
GCCGATCATCGTCGCGCTCCAGCGAAAGCGGTCCTCGCCGAAAATGACCCAGAGCGCTGCCGGCACCTGT
CCTACGAGTTGCATGATAAAGAAGACAGTCATAAGTGCGGCGACGATAGTCATGCCCCGCGCCCACCGGA
AGGAGCTGACTGGGTTGAAGGCTCTCAAGGGCATCGGTCGAGATCCCGGTGCCTAATGAGTGAGCTAACT
TACATTAATTGCGTTGCGCTCACTGCCCGCTTTCCAGTCGGGAAACCTGTCGTGCCAGCTGCATTAATGA
ATCGGCCAACGCGCGGGGAGAGGCGGTTTGCGTATTGGGCGCCAGGGTGGTTTTTCTTTTCACCAGTGAG
ACGGGCAACAGCTGATTGCCCTTCACCGCCTGGCCCTGAGAGAGTTGCAGCAAGCGGTCCACGCTGGTTT
GCCCCAGCAGGCGAAAATCCTGTTTGATGGTGGTTAACGGCGGGATATAACATGAGCTGTCTTCGGTATC
GTCGTATCCCACTACCGAGATGTCCGCACCAACGCGCAGCCCGGACTCGGTAATGGCGCGCATTGCGCCC
AGCGCCATCTGATCGTTGGCAACCAGCATCGCAGTGGGAACGATGCCCTCATTCAGCATTTGCATGGTTT
GTTGAAAACCGGACATGGCACTCCAGTCGCCTTCCCGTTCCGCTATCGGCTGAATTTGATTGCGAGTGAG
ATATTTATGCCAGCCAGCCAGACGCAGACGCGCCGAGACAGAACTTAATGGGCCCGCTAACAGCGCGATT
TGCTGGTGACCCAATGCGACCAGATGCTCCACGCCCAGTCGCGTACCGTCTTCATGGGAGAAAATAATAC
TGTTGATGGGTGTCTGGTCAGAGACATCAAGAAATAACGCCGGAACATTAGTGCAGGCAGCTTCCACAGC
AATGGCATCCTGGTCATCCAGCGGATAGTTAATGATCAGCCCACTGACGCGTTGCGCGAGAAGATTGTGC
ACCGCCGCTTTACAGGCTTCGACGCCGCTTCGTTCTACCATCGACACCACCACGCTGGCACCCAGTTGAT
CGGCGCGAGATTTAATCGCCGCGACAATTTGCGACGGCGCGTGCAGGGCCAGACTGGAGGTGGCAACGCC
AATCAGCAACGACTGTTTGCCCGCCAGTTGTTGTGCCACGCGGTTGGGAATGTAATTCAGCTCCGCCATC
GCCGCTTCCACTTTTTCCCGCGTTTTCGCAGAAACGTGGCTGGCCTGGTTCACCACGCGGGAAACGGTCT
GATAAGAGACACCGGCATACTCTGCGACATCGTATAACGTTACTGGTTTCACATTCACCACCCTGAATTG
ACTCTCTTCCGGGCGCTATCATGCCATACCGCGAAAGGTTTTGCGCCATTCGATGGTGTCCGGGATCTCG
ACGCTCTCCCTTATGCGACTCCTGCATTAGGAAGCAGCC
